Addgene plasmid #154994: pcDNA-GFP-EBA175-Flag(P1424S)
Purpose: Expresses N-terminally GFP-tagged and C-terminally Flag-tagged EBA175 P1424S variant (residues 1284-1462) from pcDNA3.1
Depositing lab: Sinisa Urban. Depositing organization: Johns Hopkins University and School of Medicine. Publication: Designed Parasite-Selective Rhomboid Inhibitors Block Invasion and Clear Blood-Stage Malaria. Gandhi S, Baker RP, Cho S, Stanchev S, Strisovsky K, Urban S. Cell Chem Biol. 2020 Aug 31. pii: S2451-9456(20)30333-0. doi: 10.1016/j.chembiol.2020.08.011. PubMed 32888502.
Backbone
  Vector backbone: pcDNA3.1
  Backbone manufacturer: Invitrogen
  Backbone size w/o insert (bp): 5500
  Total vector size (bp): 6040
  Vector type: Mammalian Expression
Growth in bacteria
  Bacterial resistance: Ampicillin, 100 μg/mL
  Growth temperature: 37°C
  Growth strain: DH5alpha
  Copy number: High Copy
Gene/Insert
  Gene/Insert name: PfEBA175
  Species: Synthetic
  Insert size (bp): 537
  Mutation: P1424S; insert codes for EBA175 residues 1284 to 1462
  Promoter: CMV
  Tag / fusion protein: signal peptide (residues 1 to 32) from TGF alpha (N terminal on insert); GFP (N terminal on insert); Flag (C terminal on insert)
  Cloning method: Restriction Enzyme; 5′ cloning site BamHI (not destroyed); 3′ cloning site NotI (not destroyed)
  Sequencing primers: 5′ T7 forward; 3′ BGH reverse
Terms and licenses: Academic/Nonprofit Terms; Industry Terms: Not Available to Industry
How to cite: pcDNA-GFP-EBA175-Flag(P1424S) was a gift from Sinisa Urban (Addgene plasmid # 154994 ; http://n2t.net/addgene:154994 ; RRID:Addgene_154994)
