[The description below was written by a language model from this plasmid's Addgene catalogue record and pLannotate feature annotations shown in this document.]
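Description:
pcDNA-GFP-EBA175-Flag(P1424S) is a mammalian expression plasmid built on the pcDNA3.1 backbone. It is maintained in E. coli through a high-copy ColE1/pUC-type origin and an ampicillin resistance gene (β-lactamase under its own promoter). An f1 origin is also present, and an SV40 promoter-driven neomycin phosphotransferase cassette with an SV40 polyadenylation signal would allow G418 selection of transfected mammalian cells. The catalogue lists a total size of about 6.0 kb, whereas the sequenced record used for annotation is 6,785 nt. The catalogue figure probably omits the signal peptide and GFP portions of the fusion.

The expression cassette is driven by the CMV immediate early enhancer and promoter and ends in the bovine growth hormone polyadenylation signal. A T7 promoter lies just upstream of the coding region. The open reading frame begins with the signal peptide of human TGF alpha (residues 1 to 32), which directs the fusion protein into the secretory pathway. This is followed by EGFP, then a synthetic segment encoding residues 1284 to 1462 of the Plasmodium falciparum erythrocyte-binding antigen EBA175, cloned between BamHI and NotI sites. The segment carries a P1424S substitution and is followed by a C-terminal Flag tag. The Flag tag is recorded in the catalogue but not called in the feature table. The annotated EBA175 match also covers only part of the stated insert.

The dual tags allow the N- and C-terminal parts of the protein to be detected separately. The associated publication concerns parasite-selective rhomboid protease inhibitors, which suggests use as a tagged substrate variant in cell-based cleavage assays. The record does not explicitly state the role of the P1424S mutation.
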