Features (pLannotate 1.2.2; 22 found; start..end, strand, type, name):
     28..80      -  misc_feature   bom (fragment): basis of mobility region from pBR322
    235..614     +  enhancer       CMV enhancer: human cytomegalovirus immediate early enhancer
    615..818     +  promoter       CMV promoter: human cytomegalovirus (CMV) immediate early promoter
    814..847     +  LTR            5' LTR (truncated) (fragment): truncated 5' long terminal repeat (LTR) from HIV-1
    863..881     +  promoter       T7 promoter: promoter for bacteriophage T7 RNA polymerase
    920..1009    +  CDS            TGFA (fragment): TGFA_HUMAN - Experimental evidence at protein level: Swiss-Prot protein existence level 1. TGF alpha is a mitogenic polypeptide that is able to bind to the EGF receptor/EGFR and to act synergistically with TGF beta to promote anchorage-independent cell proliferation in soft agar. From Homo sapiens (Human).
   1016..1732    +  CDS            EGFP: EGFP is a basic (constitutively fluorescent) green fluorescent protein published in 1996, derived from Aequorea victoria. It is reported to be a rapidly-maturing weak dimer with moderate acid sensitivity.
   1715..2188    +  CDS            EBA1_PLAFC (fragment): Experimental evidence at protein level: Swiss-Prot protein existence level 1. Binds to host erythrocytes; may act as bridge between erythrocytes and merozoites. From Plasmodium falciparum (isolate Camp / Malaysia).
   2382..2606    +  polyA_signal   bGH poly(A) signal: bovine growth hormone polyadenylation signal
   2610..2631    +  promoter       SV40 promoter (fragment): SV40 enhancer and early promoter
   2652..3080    +  rep_origin     f1 ori (sequence partly withheld): f1 bacteriophage origin of replication; arrow indicates direction of (+) strand synthesis
   3094..3423    +  promoter       SV40 promoter: SV40 enhancer and early promoter
   3490..4281    +  CDS            neo: KKA2_KLEPN - Also known as kan, nptII. Experimental evidence at protein level: Swiss-Prot protein existence level 1. Resistance to kanamycin, neomycin, paromomycin, ribostamycin, butirosin and gentamicin B. From Klebsiella pneumoniae.
   4305..4463    +  CDS            ble (fragment): BLE_KLEPN - Experimental evidence at protein level: Swiss-Prot protein existence level 1. Binding protein with a strong affinity to the bleomycin family of antibiotics. Binds to CL990; an antimitotic-antibiotic compound. From Klebsiella pneumoniae.
   4458..4579    +  polyA_signal   SV40 poly(A) signal: SV40 polyadenylation signal
   4652..4668    -  protein_bind   lac operator: The lac repressor binds to the lac operator to inhibit transcription in E. coli. This inhibition can be relieved by adding lactose or isopropyl-β-D-thiogalactopyranoside (IPTG). lac repressor encoded by lacI
   4676..4706    -  promoter       lac promoter: promoter for the E. coli lac operon
   4721..4742    -  protein_bind   CAP binding site: CAP binding activates transcription in the presence of cAMP. E. coli catabolite activator protein
   4755..4847    -  CDS            lacI (fragment): lac repressor; lacI; The lac repressor binds to the lac operator to inhibit transcription in E. coli. This inhibition can be relieved by adding lactose or isopropyl-β-D-thiogalactopyranoside (IPTG).
   5030..5618    -  rep_origin     ori: high-copy-number ColE1/pMB1/pBR322/pUC origin of replication
   5789..6649    -  CDS            AmpR: β-lactamase; bla; confers resistance to ampicillin, carbenicillin, and related antibiotics
   6650..6754    -  promoter       AmpR promoter: bla
>Addgene plasmid #154994 | pcDNA-GFP-EBA175-Flag(P1424S) | addgene full sequence | sequence record 309977 | Addgene NGS Result
GACGGATCGGGAGATCTCCCGATCCCCTATGGTGCACTCTCAGTACAATCTGCTCTGATGCCGCATAGTT
AAGCCAGTATCTGCTCCCTGCTTGTGTGTTGGAGGTCGCTGAGTAGTGCGCGAGCAAAATTTAAGCTACA
ACAAGGCAAGGCTTGACCGACAATTGCATGAAGAATCTGCTTAGGGTTAGGCGTTTTGCGCTGCTTCGCG
ATGTACGGGCCAGATATACGCGTTGACATTGATTATTGACTAGTTATTAATAGTAATCAATTACGGGGTC
ATTAGTTCATAGCCCATATATGGAGTTCCGCGTTACATAACTTACGGTAAATGGCCCGCCTGGCTGACCG
CCCAACGACCCCCGCCCATTGACGTCAATAATGACGTATGTTCCCATAGTAACGCCAATAGGGACTTTCC
ATTGACGTCAATGGGTGGAGTATTTACGGTAAACTGCCCACTTGGCAGTACATCAAGTGTATCATATGCC
AAGTACGCCCCCTATTGACGTCAATGACGGTAAATGGCCCGCCTGGCATTATGCCCAGTACATGACCTTA
TGGGACTTTCCTACTTGGCAGTACATCTACGTATTAGTCATCGCTATTACCATGGTGATGCGGTTTTGGC
AGTACATCAATGGGCGTGGATAGCGGTTTGACTCACGGGGATTTCCAAGTCTCCACCCCATTGACGTCAA
TGGGAGTTTGTTTTGGCACCAAAATCAACGGGACTTTCCAAAATGTCGTAACAACTCCGCCCCATTGACG
CAAATGGGCGGTAGGCGTGTACGGTGGGAGGTCTATATAAGCAGAGCTCTCTGGCTAACTAGAGAACCCA
CTGCTTACTGGCTTATCGAAATTAATACGACTCACTATAGGGAGACCCAAGCTGGCTAGCGTTTAAACTT
AAGCTTACCATGGTCCCCTCGGCTGGACAGCTCGCCCTGTTCGCTCTGGGTATTGTGTTGGCTGCGTGCC
AGGCCTTGGAGAACAGCACGTCCCCGCTGCGTACGATGGTGAGCAAGGGCGAGGAGCTGTTCACCGGGGT
GGTGCCCATCCTGGTCGAGCTGGACGGCGACGTAAACGGCCACAAGTTCAGCGTGTCCGGCGAGGGCGAG
GGCGATGCCACCTACGGCAAGCTGACCCTGAAGTTCATCTGCACCACCGGCAAGCTGCCCGTGCCCTGGC
CCACCCTCGTGACCACCCTGACCTACGGCGTGCAGTGCTTCAGCCGCTACCCCGACCACATGAAGCAGCA
CGACTTCTTCAAGTCCGCCATGCCCGAAGGCTACGTCCAGGAGCGCACCATCTTCTTCAAGGACGACGGC
AACTACAAGACCCGCGCCGAGGTGAAGTTCGAGGGCGACACCCTGGTGAACCGCATCGAGCTGAAGGGCA
TCGACTTCAAGGAGGACGGCAACATCCTGGGGCACAAGCTGGAGTACAACTACAACAGCCACAACGTCTA
TATCATGGCCGACAAGCAGAAGAACGGCATCAAGGTGAACTTCAAGATCCGCCACAACATCGAGGACGGC
AGCGTGCAGCTCGCCGACCACTACCAGCAGAACACCCCCATCGGCGACGGCCCCGTGCTGCTGCCCGACA
ACCACTACCTGAGCACCCAGTCCGCCCTGAGCAAAGACCCCAACGAGAAGCGCGATCACATGGTCCTGCT
GGAGTTCGTGACCGCCGCCGGGATCACTCTCGGCATGGACGAGCTGTACAAGTCCGGCCGGACTCAGGGA
GCAGAATTCTCAGGATCCCATAGCCATCATGGTAATCGTCAGGATCGTGGTGGTAATAGCGGTAATGTGC
TGAATATGCGCAGCAACAATAACAACTTCAACAATATCCCGAGCCGCTATAATCTGTATGATAAGAAACT
GGATCTGGATCTGTATGAAAATCGCAATGATAGCACCACCAAAGAACTGATTAAAAAACTGGCCGAGATC
AATAAGTGCGAAAATGAAATTAGCGTGAAATATTGCGATCACATGATTCATGAAGAAATTCCGCTGAAAA
CCTGCACCAAAGAAAAGACCCGTAATCTGTGTTGTGCAGTGAGCGATTATTGCATGAGCTATTTTACCTA
TGATAGCGAAGAATATTACAACTGCACCAAACGCGAATTTGATGATCCGAGCTATACCTGCTTTCGTAAA
GAGGCATTTAGCAGCATGTCGTATTATGCCGGTGCCGGTGTTCTGTTCATCATTCTGGTGATTCTGGGTG
CAAGCCAGGCAAAATATCAGCGCCTGGAGAAAATCAACAAGAACAAGATTGAGAAAAACGTGAATGATTA
CAAGGACGATGACGATAAGTAGGCGGCCGCATAATCTAGAGGGCCCGTTTAAACCCGCTGATCAGCCTCG
ACTGTGCCTTCTAGTTGCCAGCCATCTGTTGTTTGCCCCTCCCCCGTGCCTTCCTTGACCCTGGAAGGTG
CCACTCCCACTGTCCTTTCCTAATAAAATGAGGAAATTGCATCGCATTGTCTGAGTAGGTGTCATTCTAT
TCTGGGGGGTGGGGTGGGGCAGGACAGCAAGGGGGAGGATTGGGAAGACAATAGCAGGCATGCTGGGGAT
GCGGTGGGCTCTATGGCTTCTGAGGCGGAAAGAACCAGCTGGGGCTCTAGGGGGTATCCCC
[124 nt withheld, positions 2652-2775]
C
[91 nt withheld, positions 2777-2867]
A
[49 nt withheld, positions 2869-2917]
CCTTTGACGTTGGAGTCCACGTTCTTT
[37 nt withheld, positions 2945-2981]
ACCCTATCTCGGTCTATTCTTTTGATTTATAAGGGATTTTGCCGATTTCGGCCTATTGGTTAAAAAATGA
GCTGATTTAACAAAAATTTAACGCGAATTAATTCTGTGGAATGTGTGTCAGTTAGGGTGTGGAAAGTCCC
CAGGCTCCCCAGCAGGCAGAAGTATGCAAAGCATGCATCTCAATTAGTCAGCAACCAGGTGTGGAAAGTC
CCCAGGCTCCCCAGCAGGCAGAAGTATGCAAAGCATGCATCTCAATTAGTCAGCAACCATAGTCCCGCCC
CTAACTCCGCCCATCCCGCCCCTAACTCCGCCCAGTTCCGCCCATTCTCCGCCCCATGGCTGACTAATTT
TTTTTATTTATGCAGAGGCCGAGGCCGCCTCTGCCTCTGAGCTATTCCAGAAGTAGTGAGGAGGCTTTTT
TGGAGGCCTAGGCTTTTGCAAAAAGCTCCCGGGAGCTTGTATATCCATTTTCGGATCTGATCAAGAGACA
GGATGAGGATCGTTTCGCATGATTGAACAAGATGGATTGCACGCAGGTTCTCCGGCCGCTTGGGTGGAGA
GGCTATTCGGCTATGACTGGGCACAACAGACAATCGGCTGCTCTGATGCCGCCGTGTTCCGGCTGTCAGC
GCAGGGGCGCCCGGTTCTTTTTGTCAAGACCGACCTGTCCGGTGCCCTGAATGAACTGCAGGACGAGGCA
GCGCGGCTATCGTGGCTGGCCACGACGGGCGTTCCTTGCGCAGCTGTGCTCGACGTTGTCACTGAAGCGG
GAAGGGACTGGCTGCTATTGGGCGAAGTGCCGGGGCAGGATCTCCTGTCATCTCACCTTGCTCCTGCCGA
GAAAGTATCCATCATGGCTGATGCAATGCGGCGGCTGCATACGCTTGATCCGGCTACCTGCCCATTCGAC
CACCAAGCGAAACATCGCATCGAGCGAGCACGTACTCGGATGGAAGCCGGTCTTGTCGATCAGGATGATC
TGGACGAAGAGCATCAGGGGCTCGCGCCAGCCGAACTGTTCGCCAGGCTCAAGGCGCGCATGCCCGACGG
CGAGGATCTCGTCGTGACCCATGGCGATGCCTGCTTGCCGAATATCATGGTGGAAAATGGCCGCTTTTCT
GGATTCATCGACTGTGGCCGGCTGGGTGTGGCGGACCGCTATCAGGACATAGCGTTGGCTACCCGTGATA
TTGCTGAAGAGCTTGGCGGCGAATGGGCTGACCGCTTCCTCGTGCTTTACGGTATCGCCGCTCCCGATTC
GCAGCGCATCGCCTTCTATCGCCTTCTTGACGAGTTCTTCTGAGCGGGACTCTGGGGTTCGAAATGACCG
ACCAAGCGACGCCCAACCTGCCATCACGAGATTTCGATTCCACCGCCGCCTTCTATGAAAGGTTGGGCTT
CGGAATCGTTTTCCGGGACGCCGGCTGGATGATCCTCCAGCGCGGGGATCTCATGCTGGAGTTCTTCGCC
CACCCCAACTTGTTTATTGCAGCTTATAATGGTTACAAATAAAGCAATAGCATCACAAATTTCACAAATA
AAGCATTTTTTTCACTGCATTCTAGTTGTGGTTTGTCCAAACTCATCAATGTATCTTATCATGTCTGTAT
ACCGTCGACCTCTAGCTAGAGCTTGGCGTAATCATGGTCATAGCTGTTTCCTGTGTGAAATTGTTATCCG
CTCACAATTCCACACAACATACGAGCCGGAAGCATAAAGTGTAAAGCCTGGGGTGCCTAATGAGTGAGCT
AACTCACATTAATTGCGTTGCGCTCACTGCCCGCTTTCCAGTCGGGAAACCTGTCGTGCCAGCTGCATTA
ATGAATCGGCCAACGCGCGGGGAGAGGCGGTTTGCGTATTGGGCGCTCTTCCGCTTCCTCGCTCACTGAC
TCGCTGCGCTCGGTCGTTCGGCTGCGGCGAGCGGTATCAGCTCACTCAAAGGCGGTAATACGGTTATCCA
CAGAATCAGGGGATAACGCAGGAAAGAACATGTGAGCAAAAGGCCAGCAAAAGGCCAGGAACCGTAAAAA
GGCCGCGTTGCTGGCGTTTTTCCATAGGCTCCGCCCCCCTGACGAGCATCACAAAAATCGACGCTCAAGT
CAGAGGTGGCGAAACCCGACAGGACTATAAAGATACCAGGCGTTTCCCCCTGGAAGCTCCCTCGTGCGCT
CTCCTGTTCCGACCCTGCCGCTTACCGGATACCTGTCCGCCTTTCTCCCTTCGGGAAGCGTGGCGCTTTC
TCATAGCTCACGCTGTAGGTATCTCAGTTCGGTGTAGGTCGTTCGCTCCAAGCTGGGCTGTGTGCACGAA
CCCCCCGTTCAGCCCGACCGCTGCGCCTTATCCGGTAACTATCGTCTTGAGTCCAACCCGGTAAGACACG
ACTTATCGCCACTGGCAGCAGCCACTGGTAACAGGATTAGCAGAGCGAGGTATGTAGGCGGTGCTACAGA
GTTCTTGAAGTGGTGGCCTAACTACGGCTACACTAGAAGAACAGTATTTGGTATCTGCGCTCTGCTGAAG
CCAGTTACCTTCGGAAAAAGAGTTGGTAGCTCTTGATCCGGCAAACAAACCACCGCTGGTAGCGGTGGTT
TTTTTGTTTGCAAGCAGCAGATTACGCGCAGAAAAAAAGGATCTCAAGAAGATCCTTTGATCTTTTCTAC
GGGGTCTGACGCTCAGTGGAACGAAAACTCACGTTAAGGGATTTTGGTCATGAGATTATCAAAAAGGATC
TTCACCTAGATCCTTTTAAATTAAAAATGAAGTTTTAAATCAATCTAAAGTATATATGAGTAAACTTGGT
CTGACAGTTACCAATGCTTAATCAGTGAGGCACCTATCTCAGCGATCTGTCTATTTCGTTCATCCATAGT
TGCCTGACTCCCCGTCGTGTAGATAACTACGATACGGGAGGGCTTACCATCTGGCCCCAGTGCTGCAATG
ATACCGCGAGACCCACGCTCACCGGCTCCAGATTTATCAGCAATAAACCAGCCAGCCGGAAGGGCCGAGC
GCAGAAGTGGTCCTGCAACTTTATCCGCCTCCATCCAGTCTATTAATTGTTGCCGGGAAGCTAGAGTAAG
TAGTTCGCCAGTTAATAGTTTGCGCAACGTTGTTGCCATTGCTACAGGCATCGTGGTGTCACGCTCGTCG
TTTGGTATGGCTTCATTCAGCTCCGGTTCCCAACGATCAAGGCGAGTTACATGATCCCCCATGTTGTGCA
AAAAAGCGGTTAGCTCCTTCGGTCCTCCGATCGTTGTCAGAAGTAAGTTGGCCGCAGTGTTATCACTCAT
GGTTATGGCAGCACTGCATAATTCTCTTACTGTCATGCCATCCGTAAGATGCTTTTCTGTGACTGGTGAG
TACTCAACCAAGTCATTCTGAGAATAGTGTATGCGGCGACCGAGTTGCTCTTGCCCGGCGTCAATACGGG
ATAATACCGCGCCACATAGCAGAACTTTAAAAGTGCTCATCATTGGAAAACGTTCTTCGGGGCGAAAACT
CTCAAGGATCTTACCGCTGTTGAGATCCAGTTCGATGTAACCCACTCGTGCACCCAACTGATCTTCAGCA
TCTTTTACTTTCACCAGCGTTTCTGGGTGAGCAAAAACAGGAAGGCAAAATGCCGCAAAAAAGGGAATAA
GGGCGACACGGAAATGTTGAATACTCATACTCTTCCTTTTTCAATATTATTGAAGCATTTATCAGGGTTA
TTGTCTCATGAGCGGATACATATTTGAATGTATTTAGAAAAATAAACAAATAGGGGTTCCGCGCACATTT
CCCCGAAAAGTGCCACCTGACGTC
